>Addgene plasmid #147327 | pSUPERpuro-HsTNRC6A_Q | depositor full sequence | sequence record 289774 | Full Sequence
CTAAATTGTAAGCGTTAATATTTTGTTAAAATTCGCGTTAAATTTTTGTTAAATCAGCTCATTTTTTAAC
CAATAGGCCGAAATCGGCAAAATCCCTTATAAATCAAAAGAATAGACCGAGATAGGGT
[37 nt withheld, positions 129-165]
AAAGAACGTGGACTCCAACGTCAAAGG
[49 nt withheld, positions 193-241]
T
[91 nt withheld, positions 243-333]
G
[124 nt withheld, positions 335-458]
CCCATTCGCCATTCAGGCTGCGCAACTGTTGGGAAGGGCGATCGGTGCGGGCCTCTTCGCTATTACGCCA
GCTGGCGAAAGGGGGATGTGCTGCAAGGCGATTAAGTTGGGTAACGCCAGGGTTTTCCCAGTCACGACGT
TGTAAAACGACGGCCAGTGAGCGCGCGTAATACGACTCACTATAGGGCGAATTGGAGCTCCACCGCGGTG
GCGGCCGCTCTAGAACTAGTGGATCCCCCGGGCTGCATGGGGTCGTGCGCTCCTTTCGGTCGGGCGCTGC
GGGTCGTGGGGCGGGCGTCAGGCACCGGGCTTGCGGGTCATGCACCAGGTGCGCGGTCCTTCGGGCACCT
CGACGTCGGCGGTGACGGTGAAGCCGAGCCGCTCGTAGAAGGGGAGGTTGCGGGGCGCGGAGGTCTCCAG
GAAGGCGGGCACCCCGGCGCGCTCGGCCGCCTCCACTCCGGGGAGCACGACGGCGCTGCCCAGACCCTTG
CCCTGGTGGTCGGGCGAGACGCCGACGGTGGCCAGGAACCACGCGGGCTCCTTGGGCCGGTGCGGCGCCA
GGAGGCCTTCCATCTGTTGCTGCGCGGCCAGCCGGGAACCGCTCAACTCGGCCATGCGCGGGCCGATCTC
GGCGAACACCGCCCCCGCTTCGACGCTCTCCGGCGTGGTCCAGACCGCCACCGCGGCGCCGTCGTCCGCG
ACCCACACCTTGCCGATGTCGAGCCCGACGCGCGTGAGGAAGAGTTCTTGCAGCTCGGTGACCCGCTCGA
TGTGGCGGTCCGGATCGACGGTGTGGCGCGTGGCGGGGTAGTCGGCGAACGCGGCGGCGAGGGTGCGTAC
GGCCCTGGGGACGTCGTCGCGGGTGGCGAGGCGCACCGTGGGCTTGTACTCGGTCATGGTAAGCTAGCTT
GGGCTGCAGGTCGAAAGGCCCGGAGATGAGGAAGAGGAGAACAGCGCGGCAGACGTGCGCTTTTGAAGCG
TGCAGAATGCCGGGCCTCCGGAGGACCTTCGGGCGCCCGCCCCGCCCCTGAGCCCGCCCCTGAGCCCGCC
CCCGGACCCACCCCTTCCCAGCCTCTGAGCCCAGAAAGCGAAGGAGCAAAGCTGCTATTGGCCGCTGCCC
CAAAGGCCTACCCGCTTCCATTGCTCAGCGGTGCTGTCCATCTGCACGAGACTAGTGAGACGTGCTACTT
CCATTTGTCACGTCCTGCACGACGCGAGCTGCGGGGCGGGGGGGAACTTCCTGACTAGGGGAGGAGTAGA
AGGTGGCGCGAAGGGGCCACCAAAGAACGGAGCCGGTTGGCGCCTACCGGTGGATGTGGAATGTGTGCGA
GGCCAGAGGCCACTTGTGTAGCGCCAAGTGCCCAGCGGGGCTGCTAAAGCGCATGCTCCAGACTGCCTTG
GGAAAAGCGCCTCCCCTACCCGGTAGAATTCGAACGCTGACGTCATCAACCCGCTCCAAGGAATCGCGGG
CCCAGTGTCACTAGGCGGGAACACCCAGCGCGCGTGCGCCCTGGCAGGAAGATGGCTGTGAGGGACAGGG
GAGTGGCGCCCTGCAATATTTGCATGTCGCTATGTGTTCTGGGAAATCACCATAAACGTGAAATGTCTTT
GGATTTGGGAATCTTATAAGTTCTGTATGAGACCACAGATCCCCCGCCTAATCTCCGTGCTCAATTCAAG
AGATTGAGCACGGAGATTAGGCTTTTTAAGCTTATCGATACCGTCGACCTCGAGGGGGGGCCCGGTACCA
GCTTTTGTTCCCTTTAGTGAGGGTTAATTTCGAGCTTGGCGTAATCATGGTCATAGCTGTTTCCTGTGTG
AAATTGTTATCCGCTCACAATTCCACACAACATACGAGCCGGAAGCATAAAGTGTAAAGCCTGGGGTGCC
TAATGAGTGAGCTAACTCACATTAATTGCGTTGCGCTCACTGCCCGCTTTCCAGTCGGGAAACCTGTCGT
GCCAGCTGCATTAATGAATCGGCCAACGCGCGGGGAGAGGCGGTTTGCGTATTGGGCGCTCTTCCGCTTC
CTCGCTCACTGACTCGCTGCGCTCGGTCGTTCGGCTGCGGCGAGCGGTATCAGCTCACTCAAAGGCGGTA
ATACGGTTATCCACAGAATCAGGGGATAACGCAGGAAAGAACATGTGAGCAAAAGGCCAGCAAAAGGCCA
GGAACCGTAAAAAGGCCGCGTTGCTGGCGTTTTTCCATAGGCTCCGCCCCCCTGACGAGCATCACAAAAA
TCGACGCTCAAGTCAGAGGTGGCGAAACCCGACAGGACTATAAAGATACCAGGCGTTTCCCCCTGGAAGC
TCCCTCGTGCGCTCTCCTGTTCCGACCCTGCCGCTTACCGGATACCTGTCCGCCTTTCTCCCTTCGGGAA
GCGTGGCGCTTTCTCATAGCTCACGCTGTAGGTATCTCAGTTCGGTGTAGGTCGTTCGCTCCAAGCTGGG
CTGTGTGCACGAACCCCCCGTTCAGCCCGACCGCTGCGCCTTATCCGGTAACTATCGTCTTGAGTCCAAC
CCGGTAAGACACGACTTATCGCCACTGGCAGCAGCCACTGGTAACAGGATTAGCAGAGCGAGGTATGTAG
GCGGTGCTACAGAGTTCTTGAAGTGGTGGCCTAACTACGGCTACACTAGAAGGACAGTATTTGGTATCTG
CGCTCTGCTGAAGCCAGTTACCTTCGGAAAAAGAGTTGGTAGCTCTTGATCCGGCAAACAAACCACCGCT
GGTAGCGGTGGTTTTTTTGTTTGCAAGCAGCAGATTACGCGCAGAAAAAAAGGATCTCAAGAAGATCCTT
TGATCTTTTCTACGGGGTCTGACGCTCAGTGGAACGAAAACTCACGTTAAGGGATTTTGGTCATGAGATT
ATCAAAAAGGATCTTCACCTAGATCCTTTTAAATTAAAAATGAAGTTTTAAATCAATCTAAAGTATATAT
GAGTAAACTTGGTCTGACAGTTACCAATGCTTAATCAGTGAGGCACCTATCTCAGCGATCTGTCTATTTC
GTTCATCCATAGTTGCCTGACTCCCCGTCGTGTAGATAACTACGATACGGGAGGGCTTACCATCTGGCCC
CAGTGCTGCAATGATACCGCGAGACCCACGCTCACCGGCTCCAGATTTATCAGCAATAAACCAGCCAGCC
GGAAGGGCCGAGCGCAGAAGTGGTCCTGCAACTTTATCCGCCTCCATCCAGTCTATTAATTGTTGCCGGG
AAGCTAGAGTAAGTAGTTCGCCAGTTAATAGTTTGCGCAACGTTGTTGCCATTGCTACAGGCATCGTGGT
GTCACGCTCGTCGTTTGGTATGGCTTCATTCAGCTCCGGTTCCCAACGATCAAGGCGAGTTACATGATCC
CCCATGTTGTGCAAAAAAGCGGTTAGCTCCTTCGGTCCTCCGATCGTTGTCAGAAGTAAGTTGGCCGCAG
TGTTATCACTCATGGTTATGGCAGCACTGCATAATTCTCTTACTGTCATGCCATCCGTAAGATGCTTTTC
TGTGACTGGTGAGTACTCAACCAAGTCATTCTGAGAATAGTGTATGCGGCGACCGAGTTGCTCTTGCCCG
GCGTCAATACGGGATAATACCGCGCCACATAGCAGAACTTTAAAAGTGCTCATCATTGGAAAACGTTCTT
CGGGGCGAAAACTCTCAAGGATCTTACCGCTGTTGAGATCCAGTTCGATGTAACCCACTCGTGCACCCAA
CTGATCTTCAGCATCTTTTACTTTCACCAGCGTTTCTGGGTGAGCAAAAACAGGAAGGCAAAATGCCGCA
AAAAAGGGAATAAGGGCGACACGGAAATGTTGAATACTCATACTCTTCCTTTTTCAATATTATTGAAGCA
TTTATCAGGGTTATTGTCTCATGAGCGGATACATATTTGAATGTATTTAGAAAAATAAACAAATAGGGGT
TCCGCGCACATTTCCCCGAAAAGTGCCAC
Features (pLannotate 1.2.2; 16 found; start..end, strand, type, name):
     30..458     -  rep_origin     f1 ori (sequence partly withheld): f1 bacteriophage origin of replication; arrow indicates direction of (+) strand synthesis
    463..618     -  CDS            lacZα (fragment): LacZα fragment of β-galactosidase; lacZ fragment
    626..644     +  promoter       T7 promoter: promoter for bacteriophage T7 RNA polymerase
    653..705     +  misc_feature   MCS (fragment): pBluescript multiple cloning site
    756..1355    -  CDS            PuroR: puromycin N-acetyltransferase; pac from Streptomyces alboniger; confers resistance to puromycin
   1380..1879    -  promoter       PGK promoter: mouse phosphoglycerate kinase 1 promoter
   1890..2104    +  promoter       H1 promoter: human H1 RNA promoter
   2166..2207    +  misc_feature   MCS (fragment): pBluescript multiple cloning site
   2219..2237    -  promoter       T3 promoter: promoter for bacteriophage T3 RNA polymerase
   2282..2298    -  protein_bind   lac operator: The lac repressor binds to the lac operator to inhibit transcription in E. coli. This inhibition can be relieved by adding lactose or isopropyl-β-D-thiogalactopyranoside (IPTG). lac repressor encoded by lacI
   2306..2336    -  promoter       lac promoter: promoter for the E. coli lac operon
   2351..2372    -  protein_bind   CAP binding site: CAP binding activates transcription in the presence of cAMP. E. coli catabolite activator protein
   2385..2477    -  CDS            lacI (fragment): lac repressor; lacI; The lac repressor binds to the lac operator to inhibit transcription in E. coli. This inhibition can be relieved by adding lactose or isopropyl-β-D-thiogalactopyranoside (IPTG).
   2660..3248    -  rep_origin     ori: high-copy-number ColE1/pMB1/pBR322/pUC origin of replication
   3419..4279    -  CDS            AmpR: β-lactamase; bla; confers resistance to ampicillin, carbenicillin, and related antibiotics
   4280..4384    -  promoter       AmpR promoter: bla
