[The description below was written by a language model from this plasmid's Addgene catalogue record and pLannotate feature annotations shown in this document.]
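Description:
pSUPERpuro-HsTNRC6A_Q is a mammalian shRNA expression plasmid built on the pSUPERpuro backbone, a pBluescript-derived vector of about 4.4 kb. It is maintained in E. coli through a high-copy ColE1/pUC-type origin and selected with ampicillin via the β-lactamase gene and its native promoter. Remnants of the pBluescript scaffold are also annotated: an f1 phage origin, fragments of lacZα and lacI, the lac promoter, operator and CAP site, flanking T7 and T3 promoters, and two pieces of the original multiple cloning site. These play no evident role in the construct's function in mammalian cells.

The functional payload is a short hairpin RNA directed against human TNRC6A (also known as GW182), a gene whose product is generally known as an Argonaute-associated factor in miRNA-mediated silencing. The feature table does not annotate the hairpin itself, but it places the human H1 RNA promoter, an RNA polymerase III promoter commonly used to drive small defined transcripts, immediately upstream of a short unannotated gap before the downstream MCS fragment. That gap is the likely location of the shRNA insert. The target sequence within TNRC6A, the meaning of the "_Q" suffix and the cloning method are not stated in the record. Adjacent to the H1 cassette and oriented in the opposite direction, the mouse PGK promoter drives puromycin N-acetyltransferase, which allows transfected mammalian cells to be enriched or selected with puromycin. The construct is intended for knockdown of TNRC6A in human cells. The depositor notes that the supplied sequence may be theoretical or based only on Sanger reads.
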