Addgene plasmid #147327: pSUPERpuro-HsTNRC6A_Q
Purpose: Mammalian Expression of HsTNRC6A-shRNA
Depositing lab: Elisa Izaurralde. Depositing organization: Max Planck Institute for Developmental Biology.
Backbone
  Vector backbone: pSUPERpuro
  Vector type: Mammalian Expression
Growth in bacteria
  Bacterial resistance: Ampicillin, 100 μg/mL
  Growth temperature: 37°C
  Growth strain: DH5alpha
  Copy number: High Copy
Gene/Insert
  Gene/Insert name: HsTNRC6A-shRNA
  Species: H. sapiens (human)
  Entrez Gene: TNRC6A (a.k.a. CAGH26, FAME6, GW1, GW182, TNRC6)
  Cloning method: Unknown
Terms and licenses: Academic/Nonprofit Terms; Industry Terms: Not Available to Industry
Depositor comments: Plasmids from this collection were made available to the research community and donated after the lab closed. Please note that the sequence provided by the depositing laboratory may be theoretical/predicted or based on Sanger sequencing results. There may be discrepancies between sequencing results obtained by Addgene and the depositor sequence. If an Addgene verified sequence is not available, please contact before placing your order to request that our lab fully sequence the plasmid.
How to cite: pSUPERpuro-HsTNRC6A_Q was a gift from Elisa Izaurralde (Addgene plasmid # 147327 ; http://n2t.net/addgene:147327 ; RRID:Addgene_147327)
